>Addgene plasmid #188692 | ipUSEPR-sg-Hs-BCL2L1-A1 | addgene full sequence | sequence record 375069 | Addgene NGS Result
GTCGACGGATCGGGAGATCTCCCGATCCCCTATGGTGCACTCTCAGTACAATCTGCTCTGATGCCGCATA
GTTAAGCCAGTATCTGCTCCCTGCTTGTGTGTTGGAGGTCGCTGAGTAGTGCGCGAGCAAAATTTAAGCT
ACAACAAGGCAAGGCTTGACCGACAATTGCATGAAGAATCTGCTTAGGGTTAGGCGTTTTGCGCTGCTTC
GCGATGTACGGGCCAGATATACGCGTTGACATTGATTATTGACTAGTTATTAATAGTAATCAATTACGGG
GTCATTAGTTCATAGCCCATATATGGAGTTCCGCGTTACATAACTTACGGTAAATGGCCCGCCTGGCTGA
CCGCCCAACGACCCCCGCCCATTGACGTCAATAATGACGTATGTTCCCATAGTAACGCCAATAGGGACTT
TCCATTGACGTCAATGGGTGGAGTATTTACGGTAAACTGCCCACTTGGCAGTACATCAAGTGTATCATAT
GCCAAGTACGCCCCCTATTGACGTCAATGACGGTAAATGGCCCGCCTGGCATTATGCCCAGTACATGACC
TTATGGGACTTTCCTACTTGGCAGTACATCTACGTATTAGTCATCGCTATTACCATGGTGATGCGGTTTT
GGCAGTACATCAATGGGCGTGGATAGCGGTTTGACTCACGGGGATTTCCAAGTCTCCACCCCATTGACGT
CAATGGGAGTTTGTTTTGGCACCAAAATCAACGGGACTTTCCAAAATGTCGTAACAACTCCGCCCCATTG
ACGCAAATGGGCGGTAGGCGTGTACGGTGGGAGGTCTATATAAGCAGCGCGTTTTGCCTGTACTGGGTCT
CTCTGGTTAGACCAGATCTGAGCCTGGGAGCTCTCTGGCTAACTAGGGAACCCACTGCTTAAGCCTCAAT
AAAGCTTGCCTTGAGTGCTTCAAGTAGTGTGTGCCCGTCTGTTGTGTGACTCTGGTAACTAGAGATCCCT
CAGACCCTTTTAGTCAGTGTGGAAAATCTCTAGCAGTGGCGCCCGAACAGGGACTTGAAAGCGAAAGGGA
AACCAGAGGAGCTCTCTCGACGCAGGACTCGGCTTGCTGAAGCGCGCACGGCAAGAGGCGAGGGGCGGCG
ACTGGTGAGTACGCCAAAAATTTTGACTAGCGGAGGCTAGAAGGAGAGAGATGGGTGCGAGAGCGTCAGT
ATTAAGCGGGGGAGAATTAGATCGCGATGGGAAAAAATTCGGTTAAGGCCAGGGGGAAAGAAAAAATATA
AATTAAAACATATAGTATGGGCAAGCAGGGAGCTAGAACGATTCGCAGTTAATCCTGGCCTGTTAGAAAC
ATCAGAAGGCTGTAGACAAATACTGGGACAGCTACAACCATCCCTTCAGACAGGATCAGAAGAACTTAGA
TCATTATATAATACAGTAGCAACCCTCTATTGTGTGCATCAAAGGATAGAGATAAAAGACACCAAGGAAG
CTTTAGACAAGATAGAGGAAGAGCAAAACAAAAGTAAGACCACCGCACAGCAAGCGGCCGGCCGCTGATC
TTCAGACCTGGAGGAGGAGATATGAGGGACAATTGGAGAAGTGAATTATATAAATATAAAGTAGTAAAAA
TTGAACCATTAGGAGTAGCACCCACCAAGGCAAAGAGAAGAGTGGTGCAGAGAGAAAAAAGAGCAGTGGG
AATAGGAGCTTTGTTCCTTGGGTTCTTGGGAGCAGCAGGAAGCACTATGGGCGCAGCGTCAATGACGCTG
ACGGTACAGGCCAGACAATTATTGTCTGGTATAGTGCAGCAGCAGAACAATTTGCTGAGGGCTATTGAGG
CGCAACAGCATCTGTTGCAACTCACAGTCTGGGGCATCAAGCAGCTCCAGGCAAGAATCCTGGCTGTGGA
AAGATACCTAAAGGATCAACAGCTCCTGGGGATTTGGGGTTGCTCTGGAAAACTCATTTGCACCACTGCT
GTGCCTTGGAATGCTAGTTGGAGTAATAAATCTCTGGAACAGATTTGGAATCACACGACCTGGATGGAGT
GGGACAGAGAAATTAACAATTACACAAGCTTAATACACTCCTTAATTGAAGAATCGCAAAACCAGCAAGA
AAAGAATGAACAAGAATTATTGGAATTAGATAAATGGGCAAGTTTGTGGAATTGGTTTAACATAACAAAT
TGGCTGTGGTATATAAAATTATTCATAATGATAGTAGGAGGCTTGGTAGGTTTAAGAATAGTTTTTGCTG
TACTTTCTATAGTGAATAGAGTTAGGCAGGGATATTCACCATTATCGTTTCAGACCCACCTCCCAACCCC
GAGGGGACCCGACAGGCCCGAAGGAATAGAAGAAGAAGGTGGAGAGAGAGACAGAGACAGATCCATTCGA
TTAGTGAACGGATCGGCACTGCGTGCGCCAATTCTGCAGACAAATGGCAGTATTCATCCACAATTTTAAA
AGAAAAGGGGGGATTGGGGGGTACAGTGCAGGGGAAAGAATAGTAGACATAATAGCAACAGACATACAAA
CTAAAGAATTACAAAAACAAATTACAAAAATTCAAAATTTTCGGGTTTATTACAGGGACAGCAGAGATCC
AGTTTGGTTAGTACCGGGCCCGGGTCGACTAGTGATCAGTGTGAGGGAGTGTAAAGCTGGTTTGAGGGCC
TATTTCCCATGATTCCTTCATATTTGCATATACGATACAAGGCTGTTAGAGAGATAATTAGAATTAATTT
GACTGTAAACACAAAGATATTAGTACAAAATACGTGACGTAGAAAGTAATAATTTCTTGGGTAGTTTGCA
GTTTTAAAATTATGTTTTAAAATGGACTATCATATGCTTACCGTAACTTGAAAGTATTTCGATTTCTTGG
CTTTATATATCTTGTGGAAAGGACGAAACACCGTTCCTGACGGGCATGACTGGTTTAAGAGCTATGCTGG
AAACAGCATAGCAAGTTTAAATAAGGCTAGTCCGTTATCAACTTGAAAAAGTGGCACCGAGTCGGTGCTT
TTTTAAACCGCTGTTCCTAGGAATCCCGAGGCCTTCGAGTGGCTCCGGTGCCCGTCAGTGGGCAGAGCGC
ACATCGCCCACAGTCCCCGAGAAGTTGGGGGGAGGGGTCGGCAATTGAACCGGTGCCTAGAGAAGGTGGC
GCGGGGTAAACTGGGAAAGTGATGTCGTGTACTGGCTCCGCCTTTTTCCCGAGGGTGGGGGAGAACCGTA
TATAAGTGCAGTAGTCGCCGTGAACGTTCTTTTTCGCAACGGGTTTGCCGCCAGAACACAGGTGTCGTGA
CGCGGGACCCGACATTAGCGCTACAGCTTAAGCGGGCCACCATGACCGAGTACAAGCCCACGGTGCGCCT
CGCCACCCGCGACGACGTCCCCAGGGCCGTACGCACCCTCGCCGCCGCGTTCGCCGACTACCCCGCCACG
CGCCACACCGTCGATCCGGACCGCCACATCGAGCGGGTCACCGAGCTGCAAGAACTCTTCCTCACGCGCG
TCGGGCTCGACATCGGCAAGGTGTGGGTCGCGGACGACGGCGCCGCCGTGGCGGTCTGGACCACGCCGGA
GAGCGTCGAAGCGGGGGCGGTGTTCGCCGAGATCGGCCCGCGCATGGCCGAGTTGAGCGGTTCCCGGCTG
GCCGCGCAGCAACAGATGGAAGGCCTCCTGGCGCCGCACCGGCCCAAGGAGCCCGCGTGGTTCCTGGCCA
CCGTCGGAGTCTCGCCCGACCACCAGGGCAAGGGTCTGGGCAGCGCCGTCGTGCTCCCCGGAGTGGAGGC
GGCCGAGCGCGCCGGGGTGCCCGCCTTCCTGGAGACCTCCGCGCCCCGCAACCTCCCCTTCTACGAGCGG
CTCGGCTTCACCGTCACCGCCGACGTCGAGGTGCCCGAAGGACCGCGCACCTGGTGCATGACCCGCAAGC
CCGGTGCCGCTAGCGGCAGCGGCGCCACCAACTTCAGCCTGCTGAAGCAGGCCGGCGACGTGGAGGAGAA
CCCCGGCCCCATGGTGTCTAAGGGCGAAGAGCTGATTAAGGAGAACATGCACATGAAGCTGTATATGGAG
GGCACCGTGAACAACCACCACTTCAAGTGCACATCCGAGGGCGAAGGCAAGCCCTACGAGGGCACCCAGA
CCATGAGAATCAAGGTGGTCGAGGGCGGCCCTCTCCCCTTCGCCTTCGACATCCTGGCTACCAGCTTCAT
GTACGGCAGCAGAACCTTCATCAACCACACCCAGGGCATCCCCGACTTCTTTAAGCAGTCCTTCCCTGAG
GGCTTCACATGGGAGAGAGTCACCACATACGAAGACGGGGGCGTGCTGACCGCTACCCAGGACACCAGCC
TCCAGGACGGCTGCCTCATCTACAACGTCAAGATCAGAGGGGTGAACTTCCCATCCAACGGCCCTGTGAT
GCAGAAGAAAACACTCGGCTGGGAGGCCAACACCGAGATGCTGTACCCCGCTGACGGCGGCCTGGAAGGC
AGAAGCGACATGGCCCTGAAGCTCGTGGGCGGGGGCCACCTGATCTGCAACTTCAAGACCACATACAGAT
CCAAGAAACCCGCTAAGAACCTCAAGATGCCCGGCGTCTACTATGTGGACCACAGACTGGAAAGAATCAA
GGAGGCCGACAAAGAGACCTACGTCGAGCAGCACGAGGTGGCTGTGGCCAGATACTGCGACCTCCCTAGC
AAACTGGGGCACAAACTTAATTGAAAACGTTGTTGTTTGGGGTTGAATTACTCTTCTAGACCGCGGCGCG
CCCGATAATCAACCTCTGGATTACAAAATTTGTGAAAGATTGACTGGTATTCTTAACTATGTTGCTCCTT
TTACGCTATGTGGATACGCTGCTTTAATGCCTTTGTATCATGCTATTGCTTCCCGTATGGCTTTCATTTT
CTCCTCCTTGTATAAATCCTGGTTGCTGTCTCTTTATGAGGAGTTGTGGCCCGTTGTCAGGCAACGTGGC
GTGGTGTGCACTGTGTTTGCTGACGCAACCCCCACTGGTTGGGGCATTGCCACCACCTGTCAGCTCCTTT
CCGGGACTTTCGCTTTCCCCCTCCCTATTGCCACGGCGGAACTCATCGCCGCCTGCCTTGCCCGCTGCTG
GACAGGGGCTCGGCTGTTGGGCACTGACAATTCCGTGGTGTTGTCGGGGAAATCATCGTCCTTTCCTTGG
CTGCTCGCCTGTGTTGCCACCTGGATTCTGCGCGGGACGTCCTTCTGCTACGTCCCTTCGGCCCTCAATC
CAGCGGACCTTCCTTCCCGCGGCCTGCTGCCGGCTCTGCGGCCTCTTCCGCGTCTTCGCCTTCGCCCTCA
GACGAGTCGGATCTCCCTTTGGGCCGCCTCCCCGCATCGATACCGTCGACCTCGATCGAGACCTAGAAAA
ACATGGAGCAATCACAAGTAGCAATACAGCAGCTACCAATGCTGATTGTGCCTGGCTAGAAGCACAAGAG
GAGGAGGAGGTGGGTTTTCCAGTCACACCTCAGGTACCTTTAAGACCAATGACTTACAAGGCAGCTGTAG
ATCTTAGCCACTTTTTAAAAGAAAAGGGGGGACTGGAAGGGCTAATTCACTCCCAACGAAGACAAGATAT
CCTTGATCTGTGGATCTACCACACACAAGGCTACTTCCCTGATTGGCAGAACTACACACCAGGGCCAGGG
ATCAGATATCCACTGACCTTTGGATGGTGCTACAAGCTAGTACCAGTTGAGCAAGAGAAGGTAGAAGAAG
CCAATGAAGGAGAGAACACCCGCTTGTTACACCCTGTGAGCCTGCATGGGATGGATGACCCGGAGAGAGA
AGTATTAGAGTGGAGGTTTGACAGCCGCCTAGCATTTCATCACATGGCCCGAGAGCTGCATCCGGACTGT
ACTGGGTCTCTCTGGTTAGACCAGATCTGAGCCTGGGAGCTCTCTGGCTAACTAGGGAACCCACTGCTTA
AGCCTCAATAAAGCTTGCCTTGAGTGCTTCAAGTAGTGTGTGCCCGTCTGTTGTGTGACTCTGGTAACTA
GAGATCCCTCAGACCCTTTTAGTCAGTGTGGAAAATCTCTAGCAGCATGTGAGCAAAAGGCCAGCAAAAG
GCCAGGAACCGTAAAAAGGCCGCGTTGCTGGCGTTTTTCCATAGGCTCCGCCCCCCTGACGAGCATCACA
AAAATCGACGCTCAAGTCAGAGGTGGCGAAACCCGACAGGACTATAAAGATACCAGGCGTTTCCCCCTGG
AAGCTCCCTCGTGCGCTCTCCTGTTCCGACCCTGCCGCTTACCGGATACCTGTCCGCCTTTCTCCCTTCG
GGAAGCGTGGCGCTTTCTCATAGCTCACGCTGTAGGTATCTCAGTTCGGTGTAGGTCGTTCGCTCCAAGC
TGGGCTGTGTGCACGAACCCCCCGTTCAGCCCGACCGCTGCGCCTTATCCGGTAACTATCGTCTTGAGTC
CAACCCGGTAAGACACGACTTATCGCCACTGGCAGCAGCCACTGGTAACAGGATTAGCAGAGCGAGGTAT
GTAGGCGGTGCTACAGAGTTCTTGAAGTGGTGGCCTAACTACGGCTACACTAGAAGAACAGTATTTGGTA
TCTGCGCTCTGCTGAAGCCAGTTACCTTCGGAAAAAGAGTTGGTAGCTCTTGATCCGGCAAACAAACCAC
CGCTGGTAGCGGTGGTTTTTTTGTTTGCAAGCAGCAGATTACGCGCAGAAAAAAAGGATCTCAAGAAGAT
CCTTTGATCTTTTCTACGGGGTCTGACGCTCAGTGGAACGAAAACTCACGTTAAGGGATTTTGGTCATGA
GATTATCAAAAAGGATCTTCACCTAGATCCTTTTAAATTAAAAATGAAGTTTTAAATCAATCTAAAGTAT
ATATGAGTAAACTTGGTCTGACAGTTACCAATGCTTAATCAGTGAGGCACCTATCTCAGCGATCTGTCTA
TTTCGTTCATCCATAGTTGCCTGACTCCCCGTCGTGTAGATAACTACGATACGGGAGGGCTTACCATCTG
GCCCCAGTGCTGCAATGATACCGCGAGACCCACGCTCACCGGCTCCAGATTTATCAGCAATAAACCAGCC
AGCCGGAAGGGCCGAGCGCAGAAGTGGTCCTGCAACTTTATCCGCCTCCATCCAGTCTATTAATTGTTGC
CGGGAAGCTAGAGTAAGTAGTTCGCCAGTTAATAGTTTGCGCAACGTTGTTGCCATTGCTACAGGCATCG
TGGTGTCACGCTCGTCGTTTGGTATGGCTTCATTCAGCTCCGGTTCCCAACGATCAAGGCGAGTTACATG
ATCCCCCATGTTGTGCAAAAAAGCGGTTAGCTCCTTCGGTCCTCCGATCGTTGTCAGAAGTAAGTTGGCC
GCAGTGTTATCACTCATGGTTATGGCAGCACTGCATAATTCTCTTACTGTCATGCCATCCGTAAGATGCT
TTTCTGTGACTGGTGAGTACTCAACCAAGTCATTCTGAGAATAGTGTATGCGGCGACCGAGTTGCTCTTG
CCCGGCGTCAATACGGGATAATACCGCGCCACATAGCAGAACTTTAAAAGTGCTCATCATTGGAAAACGT
TCTTCGGGGCGAAAACTCTCAAGGATCTTACCGCTGTTGAGATCCAGTTCGATGTAACCCACTCGTGCAC
CCAACTGATCTTCAGCATCTTTTACTTTCACCAGCGTTTCTGGGTGAGCAAAAACAGGAAGGCAAAATGC
CGCAAAAAAGGGAATAAGGGCGACACGGAAATGTTGAATACTCATACTCTTCCTTTTTCAATATTATTGA
AGCATTTATCAGGGTTATTGTCTCATGAGCGGATACATATTTGAATGTATTTAGAAAAATAAACAAATAG
GGGTTCCGCGCACATTTCCCCGAAAAGTGCCACCTGAC
Features (pLannotate 1.2.2; 21 found; start..end, strand, type, name):
     31..83      -  misc_feature   bom (fragment): basis of mobility region from pBR322
    238..617     +  enhancer       CMV enhancer: human cytomegalovirus immediate early enhancer
    618..817     +  promoter       CMV promoter: human cytomegalovirus (CMV) immediate early promoter
    835..1015    +  LTR            5' LTR (truncated): truncated 5' long terminal repeat (LTR) from HIV-1
   1062..1187    +  misc_feature   HIV-1 Ψ: packaging signal of human immunodeficiency virus type 1
   1171..1509    +  CDS            HIV-1 gag (fragment): gag protein from human immunodeficiency virus 1; gag
   1684..1917    +  misc_feature   RRE: The Rev response element (RRE) of HIV-1 allows for Rev-dependent mRNA export from the nucleus to the cytoplasm.
   2294..2394    +  CDS            Rev (fragment): human immunodeficiency virus 1 (HIV-1) Rev protein; rev; enhances nuclear export of unspliced and incompletely spliced viral mRNAs
   2444..2561    +  misc_feature   cPPT/CTS: central polypurine tract and central termination sequence of HIV-1
   2654..2894    +  promoter       U6 promoter: RNA polymerase III promoter for human U6 snRNA
   2941..3008    +  misc_RNA       tracrRNA (fragment): trans-activating CRISPR RNA for the Streptococcus pyogenes CRISPR/Cas9 system
   3070..3281    +  promoter       EF-1α core promoter: core promoter for human elongation factor EF-1α
   3332..3928    +  CDS            PuroR (fragment): puromycin N-acetyltransferase; pac from Streptomyces; confers resistance to puromycin
   4001..4714    +  CDS            TagRFP: monomeric derivative of red fluorescent protein from Entacmaea quadricolor (Merzlyak et al., 2007) mammalian codon-optimized
   4767..5355    +  misc_feature   WPRE: woodchuck hepatitis virus posttranscriptional regulatory element
   5356..5375    +  misc_feature   MCS (fragment): pBluescript multiple cloning site
   5377..5877    +  CDS            nef (fragment): NEF_HV1LA - Experimental evidence at protein level: Swiss-Prot protein existence level 1. Extracellular Nef protein targets CD4(+) T-lymphocytes for apoptosis by interacting with CXCR4 surface receptors. From Human immunodeficiency virus type 1 group M subtype B (isolate Lai) (HIV-1).
   5884..6064    +  LTR            5' LTR (truncated): truncated 5' long terminal repeat (LTR) from HIV-1
   6126..6714    -  rep_origin     ori: high-copy-number ColE1/pMB1/pBR322/pUC origin of replication
   6885..7745    -  CDS            AmpR: β-lactamase; bla; confers resistance to ampicillin, carbenicillin, and related antibiotics
   7746..7850    -  promoter       AmpR promoter: bla
