[The description below was written by a language model from this plasmid's Addgene catalogue record and pLannotate feature annotations shown in this document.]
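Description:
ipUSEPR-sg-Hs-BCL2L1-A1 is a lentiviral CRISPR guide RNA vector built on a pLenti backbone, carrying a single 20-nt sgRNA directed against human BCL2L1, the gene encoding the anti-apoptotic protein BCL-XL. It is propagated in bacteria through a high-copy ColE1/pUC-type origin and selected with ampicillin via the β-lactamase gene and its native promoter. The record specifies a recombination-deficient strain, as is usual for plasmids carrying repeated LTR sequences.

The viral portion has a CMV enhancer/promoter placed upstream of a truncated HIV-1 5' LTR. This arrangement typically lets genomic RNA be transcribed in packaging cells without Tat. It is followed by the Ψ packaging signal with an adjoining gag fragment, the Rev response element for nuclear export of the unspliced genome, and the cPPT/CTS, which aids nuclear import in target cells. Inside this framework, a human U6 RNA polymerase III promoter drives the guide, which is fused to a Streptococcus pyogenes Cas9 scaffold (annotated as a tracrRNA fragment). Downstream, an EF-1α core promoter expresses puromycin N-acetyltransferase followed by TagRFP, allowing transduced cells to be drug-selected and tracked by red fluorescence. The annotation does not identify the linker between these two coding sequences. A WPRE enhances transcript expression, and the cassette ends with a nef fragment and a truncated 3' LTR.

No Cas9 is annotated in the vector, so the nuclease must be supplied separately, for example by a Cas9-expressing cell line. The stated purpose is simply "sgRNA", consistent with knockout or disruption of BCL2L1 in human cells. The cloning sites used for the guide are not recorded.
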