Addgene plasmid #188692: ipUSEPR-sg-Hs-BCL2L1-A1
Purpose: sgRNA
Depositing lab: Lewis Cantley. Depositing organization: Cornell University.
Backbone
  Vector backbone: pLenti
  Vector type: Lentiviral, CRISPR
Growth in bacteria
  Bacterial resistance: Ampicillin, 100 μg/mL
  Growth temperature: 30°C
  Growth strain: NEB Stable
  Copy number: High Copy
Gene/Insert
  Gene/Insert name: sgBCL2L1
  gRNA/shRNA sequence: GTTCCTGACGGGCATGACTG
  Species: H. sapiens (human)
  Insert size (bp): 20
  Mutation: WT
  Entrez Gene: BCL2L1 (a.k.a. BCL-XL/S, BCL2L, BCLX, Bcl-X, PPP1R52)
  Cloning method: Restriction Enzyme; 5′ cloning site Unknown (unknown if destroyed)
Terms and licenses: Academic/Nonprofit Terms; Industry Terms: Not Available to Industry
How to cite: ipUSEPR-sg-Hs-BCL2L1-A1 was a gift from Lewis Cantley (Addgene plasmid # 188692 ; http://n2t.net/addgene:188692 ; RRID:Addgene_188692)
